>Addgene plasmid #110021 | pHH0103_HLA-DRB1_MHC-II-beta | addgene full sequence | sequence record 215933 | Addgene NGS Result
TTGACAATTAATCATCGGCTCGTATAATGTGTGGAATTGTGAGCGGATAACAATTTCACACAGGAAACAG
CCAGTCCGTTTAGGTGTTTTCACGAGCACTTCACCAACAAGGACCATAGATTATGAAAATCGAAGAACAC
CATCACCATCACCATTCCAGCGGTAAGCTTATGTCCCCTATACTAGGTTATTGGAAAATTAAGGGCCTTG
TGCAACCCACTCGACTTCTTTTGGAATATCTTGAAGAAAAATATGAAGAGCATTTGTATGAGCGCGATGA
AGGTGATAAATGGCGAAACAAAAAGTTTGAATTGGGTTTGGAGTTTCCCAATCTTCCTTATTATATTGAT
GGTGATGTTAAATTAACACAGTCTATGGCCATCATACGTTATATAGCTGACAAGCACAACATGTTGGGTG
GTTGTCCAAAAGAGCGTGCAGAGATTTCAATGCTTGAAGGAGCGGTTTTGGATATTAGATACGGTGTTTC
GAGAATTGCATATAGTAAAGACTTTGAAACTCTCAAAGTTGATTTTCTTAGCAAGCTACCTGAAATGCTG
AAAATGTTCGAAGATCGTTTATGTCATAAAACATATTTAAATGGTGATCATGTAACCCATCCTGACTTCA
TGTTGTATGACGCTCTTGATGTTGTTTTATACATGGACCCAATGTGCCTGGATGCGTTCCCAAAATTAGT
TTGTTTTAAAAAACGTATTGAAGCTATCCCACAAATTGATAAGTACTTGAAATCCAGCAAGTATATAGCA
TGGCCTTTGCAGGGCTGGCAAGCCACGTTTGGTGGTGGCGACCATCCTCCAAAATCGGATCTGGAAGTTC
TGTTCCAGGGGCCCCTGTCCAGCGGTCTGGTTCCGCGTGGTTCCGGTACCGCGGCCCAGCCGGCCGGTGA
TACCCGTCCGCGCTTTCTGTGGCAGCTGAAATTCGAATGCCATTTCTTTAACGGCACGGAACGTGTGCGC
CTGCTGGAACGTTGTATCTACAACCAAGAAGAAAGCGTTCGCTTTGATTCTGACGTCGGTGAATATCGTG
CAGTGACCGAACTGGGTCGTCCGGATGCAGAATACTGGAACTCACAGAAAGACCTGCTGGAACAACGTCG
CGCGGCCGTTGACACCTATTGCCGTCACAATTACGGCGTCGGTGAAAGTTTCACGGTGCAGCGTCGCGTT
GAACCGAAAGTCACCGTGTATCCGTCCAAAACGCAGCCGCTGCAACATCACAACCTGCTGGTTTGTAGCG
TCTCTGGCTTTTACCCGGGTTCAATTGAAGTGCGTTGGTTCCGCAACGGTCAGGAAGAAAAAGCGGGCGT
GGTTTCGACCGGTCTGATCCAGAATGGCGATTGGACCTTTCAAACGCTGGTCATGCTGGAAACCGTGCCG
CGCAGCGGCGAAGTTTACACGTGCCAGGTCGAACATCCGTCAGTGACCTCGCCGCTGACGGTTGAATGGC
GTGCACGCAGTGAATCCGCTCAATCTAAAGCGGCCGCATA
[142 nt withheld, positions 1511-1652]
C
[98 nt withheld, positions 1654-1751]
AGTTTGTACTGGTGACGAAACTCAGTGTCTAGCTAGAGTGGC
[149 nt withheld, positions 1794-1942]
T
[41 nt withheld, positions 1944-1984]
T
[62 nt withheld, positions 1986-2047]
A
[35 nt withheld, positions 2049-2083]
CCTCCCTCAATCGGTTGAATGTCGCCCTTTTGTCTTTGGCGCTGGTAAACCATATGAA
[86 nt withheld, positions 2142-2227]
T
[54 nt withheld, positions 2229-2282]
CTAGCGCCGCCCTATACCTTGTCTGCCTCCCCGCGTTGCGTCGCGGTGCATGGAGCCGGGCCACCTCGAC
CTGAATGGAAGCCGGCGGCACCTCGCTAACGGATTCACCACTCCAAGAATTGGAGCCAATCAATTCTTGC
GGAGAACTGTGAATGCGCAAACCAACCCTTGGCAGAACATATCCATCGCGTCCGCCATCTCCAGCAGCCG
CACGCGGCGCATCTCGGGCAGCGTTGGGTCCTGGCCACGGGTGCGCATGATCGTGCTCCTGTCGTTGAGG
ACCCGGCTAGGCTGGCGGGGTTGCCTTACTGGTTAGCAGAATGAATCACCGATACGCGAGCGAACGTGAA
GCGACTGCTGCTGCAAAACGTCTGCGACCTGAGCAACAACATGAATGGTCTTCGGTTTCCGTGTTTCGTA
AAGTCTGGAAACGCGGAAGTCAGCGCCCTGCACCATTATGTTCCGGATCTGCATCGCAGGATGCTGCTGG
CTACCCTGTGGAACACCTACATCTGTATTAACGAAGCGCTGGCATTGACCCTGAGTGATTTTTCTCTGGT
CCCGCCGCATCCATACCGCCAGTTGTTTACCCTCACAACGTTCCAGTAACCGGGCATGTTCATCATCAGT
AACCCGTATCGTGAGCATCCTCTCTCGTTTCATCGGTATCATTACCCCCATGAACAGAAATCCCCCTTAC
ACGGAGGCATCAGTGACCAAACAGGAAAAAACCGCCCTTAACATGGCCCGCTTTATCAGAAGCCAGACAT
TAACGCTTCTGGAGAAACTCAACGAGCTGGACGCGGATGAACAGGCAGACATCTGTGAATCGCTTCACGA
CCACGCTGATGAGCTTTACCGCAGGATCCGCGAAATTGTAAGCGTTAATATTTTGTTAAAATTCGCGTTA
AATTTTTGTTAAATCAGCTCATTTTTTAACCAATAGGCCGAAATCGGCAAAATCCCTTATAAATCAAAAG
AATAGACCGAGATAGGGT
[37 nt withheld, positions 3281-3317]
AAAGAACGTGGACTCCAACGTCAAAGG
[49 nt withheld, positions 3345-3393]
T
[91 nt withheld, positions 3395-3485]
G
[124 nt withheld, positions 3487-3610]
CGCGGATCCTGCCTCGCGCGTTTCGGTGATGACGGTGAAAACCTCTGACACATGCAGCTCCCGGAGACGG
TCACAGCTTGTCTGTAAGCGGATGCCGGGAGCAGACAAGCCCGTCAGGGCGCGTCAGCGGGTGTTGGCGG
GTGTCGGGGCGCAGCCATGACCCAGTCACGTAGCGATAGCGGAGTGTATACTGGCTTAACTATGCGGCAT
CAGAGCAGATTGTACTGAGAGTGCACCATATGCGGTGTGAAATACCGCACAGATGCGTAAGGAGAAAATA
CCGCATCAGGCGCTCTTCCGCTTCCTCGCTCACTGACTCGCTGCGCTCGGTCGTTCGGCTGCGGCGAGCG
GTATCAGCTCACTCAAAGGCGGTAATACGGTTATCCACAGAATCAGGGGATAACGCAGGAAAGAACATGT
GAGCAAAAGGCCAGCAAAAGGCCAGGAACCGTAAAAAGGCCGCGTTGCTGGCGTTTTTCCATAGGCTCCG
CCCCCCTGACGAGCATCACAAAAATCGACGCTCAAGTCAGAGGTGGCGAAACCCGACAGGACTATAAAGA
TACCAGGGTTTCCCCCTGGAAGCTCCCTCGTGCGCTCTCCTGTTCCGACCCTGCCGCTTACCGGATACCT
GTCCGCCTTTCTCCCTTCGGGAAGCGTGGCGCTTTCTCATAGCTCACGCTGTAGGTATCTCAGTTCGGTG
TAGGTCGTTCGCTCCAAGCTGGGCTGTGTGCACGAACCCCCCGTTCAGCCCGACCGCTGCGCCTTATCCG
GTAACTATCGTCTTGAGTCCAACCCGGTAAGACACGACTTATCGCCACTGGCAGCAGCCACTGGTAACAG
GATTAGCAGAGCGAGGTATGTAGGCGGTGCTACAGAGTTCTTGAAGTGGTGGCCTAACTACGGCTACACT
AGAAGGACAGTATTTGGTATCTGCGCTCTGCTGAAGCCAGTTACCTTCGGAAAAAGAGTTGGTAGCTCTT
GATCCGGCAAACAAACCACCGCTGGTAGCGGTGGTTTTTTTGTTTGCAAGCAGCAGATTACGCGCAGAAA
AAAAGGATCTCAAGAAGATCCTTTGATCTTTTCTACGGGGTCTGACGCTCAGTGGAACGAAAACTCACGT
TAAGGGATTTTGGTCATGAGATTATCAAAAAGGATCTTCACCTAGATCCTTTTAAATTAAAAATGAAGTT
TTAAATCAATCTAAAGTATATATGAGTAAACTTGGTCTGACAGTTACCAATGCTTAATCAGTGAGGCACC
TATCTCAGCGATCTGTCTATTTCGTTCATCCATAGTTGCCTGACTCCCCGTCGTGTAGATAACTACGATA
CGGGAGGGCTTACCATCTGGCCCCAGTGCTGCAATGATACCGCGAGACCCACGCTCACCGGCTCCAGATT
TATCAGCAATAAACCAGCCAGCCGGAAGGGCCGAGCGCAGAAGTGGTCCTGCAACTTTATCCGCCTCCAT
CCAGTCTATTAATTGTTGCCGGGAAGCTAGAGTAAGTAGTTCGCCAGTTAATAGTTTGCGCAACGTTGTT
GCCATTGCTGCAGGCATCGTGGTGTCACGCTCGTCGTTTGGTATGGCTTCATTCAGCTCCGGTTCCCAAC
GATCAAGGCGAGTTACATGATCCCCCATGTTGTGCAAAAAAGCGGTTAGCTCCTTCGGTCCTCCGATCGT
TGTCAGAAGTAAGTTGGCCGCAGTGTTATCACTCATGGTTATGGCAGCACTGCATAATTCTCTTACTGTC
ATGCCATCCGTAAGATGCTTTTCTGTGACTGGTGAGTACTCAACCAAGTCATTCTGAGAATAGTGTATGC
GGCGACCGAGTTGCTCTTGCCCGGCGTCAACACGGGATAATACCGCGCCACATAGCAGAACTTTAAAAGT
GCTCATCATTGGAAAACGTTCTTCGGGGCGAAAACTCTCAAGGATCTTACCGCTGTTGAGATCCAGTTCG
ATGTAACCCACTCGTGCACCCAACTGATCTTCAGCATCTTTTACTTTCACCAGCGTTTCTGGGTGAGCAA
AAACAGGAAGGCAAAATGCCGCAAAAAAGGGAATAAGGGCGACACGGAAATGTTGAATACTCATACTCTT
CCTTTTTCAATATTATTGAAGCATTTATCAGGGTTATTGTCTCATGAGCGGATACATATTTGAATGTATT
TAGAAAAATAAACAAATAGGGGTTCCGCGCACATTTCCCCGAAAAGTGCCACCTGACGTCTAAGAAACCA
TTATTATCATGACATTAACCTATAAAAATAGGCGTATCACGAGGCCCTTTCGTCTTCAAGAATTCCCGAC
ACCATCGAATGGTGCAAAACCTTTCGCGGTATGGCATGATAGCGCCCGGAAGAGAGTCAATTCAGGGTGG
TGAATGTGAAACCAGTAACGTTATACGATGTCGCAGAGTATGCCGGTGTCTCTTATCAGACCGTTTCCCG
CGTGGTGAACCAGGCCAGCCACGTTTCTGCGAAAACGCGGGAAAAAGTGGAAGCGGCGATGGCGGAGCTG
AATTACATTCCCAACCGCGTGGCACAACAACTGGCGGGCAAACAGTCGTTGCTGATTGGCGTTGCCACCT
CCAGTCTGGCCCTGCACGCGCCGTCGCAAATTGTCGCGGCGATTAAATCTCGCGCCGATCAACTGGGTGC
CAGCGTGGTGGTGTCGATGGTAGAACGAAGCGGCGTCGAAGCCTGTAAAGCGGCGGTGCACAATCTTCTC
GCGCAACGCGTCAGTGGGCTGATCATTAACTATCCGCTGGATGACCAGGATGCCATTGCTGTGGAAGCTG
CCTGCACTAATGTTCCGGCGTTATTTCTTGATGTCTCTGACCAGACACCCATCAACAGTATTATTTTCTC
CCATGAAGACGGTACGCGACTGGGCGTGGAGCATCTGGTCGCATTGGGTCACCAGCAAATCGCGCTGTTA
GCGGGCCCATTAAGTTCTGTCTCGGCGCGTCTGCGTCTGGCTGGCTGGCATAAATATCTCACTCGCAATC
AAATTCAGCCGATAGCGGAACGGGAAGGCGACTGGAGTGCCATGTCCGGTTTTCAACAAACCATGCAAAT
GCTGAATGAGGGCATCGTTCCCACTGCGATGCTGGTTGCCAACGATCAGATGGCGCTGGGCGCAATGCGC
GCCATTACCGAGTCCGGGCTGCGCGTTGGTGCGGATATCTCGGTAGTGGGATACGACGATACCGAAGACA
GCTCATGTTATATCCCGCCGTTAACCACCATCAAACAGGATTTTCGCCTGCTGGGGCAAACCAGCGTGGA
CCGCTTGCTGCAACTCTCTCAGGGCCAGGCGGTGAAGGGCAATCAGCTGTTGCCCGTCTCACTGGTGAAA
AGAAAAACCACCCTGGCGCCCAATACGCAAACCGCCTCTCCCCGCGCGTTGGCCGATTCATTAATGCAGC
TGGCACGACAGGTTTCCCGACTGGAAAGCGGGCAGTGAGCGCAACGCAATTAATGTAAGTTAGCTCACTC
ATTAGGCACAATTCTCATGTTTGACAGCTTATCATCGACTGCACGGTGCACCAATGCTTCTGGCGTCAGG
CAGCCATCGGAAGCTGTGGTATGGCTGTGCAGGTCGTAAATCACTGCATAATTCGTGTCGCTCAAGGCGC
ACTCCCGTTCTGGATAATGTTTTTTGCGCCGACATCATAACGGTTCTGGCAAATATTCTGAAATGAGCTG
Features (pLannotate 1.2.2; 21 found; start..end, strand, type, name):
      1..29      +  promoter       tac promoter: strong E. coli promoter; hybrid between the trp and lac UV5 promoters
     37..53      +  protein_bind   lac operator: The lac repressor binds to the lac operator to inhibit transcription in E. coli. This inhibition can be relieved by adding lactose or isopropyl-β-D-thiogalactopyranoside (IPTG). lac repressor encoded by lacI
    138..155     +  CDS            6xHis: 6xHis affinity tag
    171..824     +  CDS            GST26_SCHJA: Experimental evidence at protein level: Swiss-Prot protein existence level 1. GST isoenzymes appear to play a central role in the parasite detoxification system. Other functions are also suspected including a role in increasing the solubility of haematin in the parasite gut. From Schistosoma japonicum (Blood fluke).
    903..1499    +  CDS            HLA-DRB1 (fragment): DRB1_HUMAN - Experimental evidence at protein level: Swiss-Prot protein existence level 1. (Microbial infection) Acts as a receptor for Epstein-Barr virus on lymphocytes. From Homo sapiens (Human).
   1515..1562    +  terminator     fd terminator (sequence withheld): central terminator from bacteriophage fd (Otsuka and Kunisawa, 1982)
   1567..1779    +  CDS            M13 gene III (fragment) (sequence partly withheld): pIII; III; minor coat protein
   1794..2264    +  CDS            M13 gene III (fragment) (sequence partly withheld): pIII; III; minor coat protein
   2286..2356    +  CDS            TcR (fragment): tetracycline efflux protein; tet; confers resistance to tetracycline
   2598..2978    -  CDS            YPB1_ECOLX: Protein predicted: Swiss-Prot protein existence level 4. From Escherichia coli.
   2995..3146    +  CDS            rop (fragment): Rop protein, which maintains plasmids at low copy number; rop
   3182..3610    -  rep_origin     f1 ori (sequence partly withheld): f1 bacteriophage origin of replication; arrow indicates direction of (+) strand synthesis
   3619..3658    +  CDS            rop (fragment): Rop protein, which maintains plasmids at low copy number; rop
   3760..3900    +  misc_feature   bom: basis of mobility region from pBR322
   4086..4673    -  rep_origin     ori: high-copy-number ColE1/pMB1/pBR322/pUC origin of replication
   4844..5704    -  CDS            AmpR: β-lactamase; bla; confers resistance to ampicillin, carbenicillin, and related antibiotics
   5705..5809    -  promoter       AmpR promoter: bla
   5918..5995    +  promoter       lacIq promoter: lacI (mutant); In the lacIq allele, a single base change in the promoter boosts expression of the lacI gene about 10-fold.
   5996..7078    +  CDS            lacI: lac repressor; lacI; The lac repressor binds to the lac operator to inhibit transcription in E. coli. This inhibition can be relieved by adding lactose or isopropyl-β-D-thiogalactopyranoside (IPTG).
   7091..7112    +  protein_bind   CAP binding site: CAP binding activates transcription in the presence of cAMP. E. coli catabolite activator protein
   7131..7148    +  promoter       tet promoter (fragment): E. coli promoter for tetracycline efflux protein gene
