[The description below was written by a language model from this plasmid's Addgene catalogue record and pLannotate feature annotations shown in this document.]
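Description:
pHH0103_HLA-DRB1_MHC-II-beta is a 7,320 nt bacterial expression plasmid built on the pHH0103 backbone for producing and purifying a fragment of human HLA-DRB1, the beta chain of the MHC class II HLA-DR molecule, in E. coli. It replicates from a ColE1/pBR322-type origin and is catalogued as low copy. It is selected with ampicillin through the β-lactamase gene and its native promoter. An f1 phage origin is also present, interrupting the rop gene, which is annotated only as two fragments, and a pBR322 bom region lies nearby.

Expression is driven by the hybrid tac promoter followed by a lac operator. The plasmid carries its own lacI gene under the lacIq promoter, so transcription is held off by lac repressor until it is induced with IPTG. The open reading frame begins with a 6xHis tag, followed by Schistosoma japonicum glutathione S-transferase and then the HLA-DRB1 fragment, which the record says was cloned between SfiI and NotI sites. The resulting His-GST fusion offers two affinity handles for purification, on nickel or glutathione resins, and GST commonly helps solubility. A phage fd terminator sits immediately downstream of the insert.

Beyond the terminator are two fragments of M13 gene III, a short tetracycline-resistance remnant and a partial tet promoter. These look like leftovers from a phagemid display ancestor and are not annotated as part of the expressed fusion. The associated publication is a large-scale survey of high-affinity ligands for peptide recognition modules, which suggests the purified protein was used as a target for peptide-binding selections, although the record states only expression and purification as the purpose.
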