Addgene plasmid #110021: pHH0103_HLA-DRB1_MHC-II-beta
Purpose: Protein expression and purification of HLA-DRB1_MHC-II-beta
Depositing lab: Sachdev Sidhu. Depositing organization: University of Toronto. Publication: Large-scale survey and database of high affinity ligands for peptide recognition modules. Teyra J, Kelil A, Jain S, Helmy M, Jajodia R, Hooda Y, Gu J, D'Cruz AA, Nicholson SE, Min J, Sudol M, Kim PM, Bader GD, Sidhu SS. Mol Syst Biol. 2020 Dec;16(12):e9310. doi: 10.15252/msb.20199310. PubMed 33438817.
Backbone
  Vector backbone: pHH0103
  Vector type: Bacterial Expression
Growth in bacteria
  Bacterial resistance: Ampicillin, 100 μg/mL
  Growth temperature: 37°C
  Growth strain: DH5alpha
  Copy number: Low Copy
Gene/Insert
  Gene/Insert name: HLA-DRB1_MHC-II-beta
  Species: H. sapiens (human)
  Entrez Gene: HLA-DRB1 (a.k.a. DRB1, HLA-DR1B, HLA-DRB, SS1)
  Cloning method: Restriction Enzyme; 5′ cloning site Sfi1 (unknown if destroyed); 3′ cloning site Not1 (unknown if destroyed)
Terms and licenses: Academic/Nonprofit Terms; Industry Terms: Not Available to Industry
How to cite: pHH0103_HLA-DRB1_MHC-II-beta was a gift from Sachdev Sidhu (Addgene plasmid # 110021 ; http://n2t.net/addgene:110021 ; RRID:Addgene_110021)
