>Addgene plasmid #110021 | pHH0103_HLA-DRB1_MHC-II-beta | depositor partial sequence | sequence record 206973 | pHH0103_HLA-DRB1_MHC-II-beta sequence 615 bps
GGCCCAGCCGGCCGGTGATACCCGTCCGCGCTTTCTGTGGCAGCTGAAATTCGAATGCCATTTCTTTAAC
GGCACGGAACGTGTGCGCCTGCTGGAACGTTGTATCTACAACCAAGAAGAAAGCGTTCGCTTTGATTCTG
ACGTCGGTGAATATCGTGCAGTGACCGAACTGGGTCGTCCGGATGCAGAATACTGGAACTCACAGAAAGA
CCTGCTGGAACAACGTCGCGCGGCCGTTGACACCTATTGCCGTCACAATTACGGCGTCGGTGAAAGTTTC
ACGGTGCAGCGTCGCGTTGAACCGAAAGTCACCGTGTATCCGTCCAAAACGCAGCCGCTGCAACATCACA
ACCTGCTGGTTTGTAGCGTCTCTGGCTTTTACCCGGGTTCAATTGAAGTGCGTTGGTTCCGCAACGGTCA
GGAAGAAAAAGCGGGCGTGGTTTCGACCGGTCTGATCCAGAATGGCGATTGGACCTTTCAAACGCTGGTC
ATGCTGGAAACCGTGCCGCGCAGCGGCGAAGTTTACACGTGCCAGGTCGAACATCCGTCAGTGACCTCGC
CGCTGACGGTTGAATGGCGTGCACGCAGTGAATCCGCTCAATCTAAAGCGGCCGC
